Addgene plasmid #76707: RAF1 gRNA (BRDN0001145852)
Purpose: 3rd generation lentiviral gRNA plasmid targeting human RAF1
Depositing lab: John Doench & David Root. Depositing organization: Broad Institute. Publication: Optimized sgRNA design to maximize activity and minimize off-target effects of CRISPR-Cas9. Doench JG, Fusi N, Sullender M, Hegde M, Vaimberg EW, Donovan KF, Smith I, Tothova Z, Wilen C, Orchard R, Virgin HW, Listgarten J, Root DE. Nat Biotechnol. 2016 Jan 18. doi: 10.1038/nbt.3437. PubMed 26780180.
Backbone
  Vector backbone: lentiGuide-Puro
  Backbone manufacturer: Zhang Lab (Addgene plasmid # 52963)
  Vector type: Mammalian Expression, Lentiviral, CRISPR
  Selectable markers: Puromycin
Growth in bacteria
  Bacterial resistance: Ampicillin, 100 μg/mL
  Growth temperature: 37°C
  Growth strain: DH5alpha
  Copy number: High Copy
Gene/Insert
  Gene/Insert name: RAF1 (alt names: RAF1; NM_002880.3)
  gRNA/shRNA sequence: AGACTTCTCCACGAACACAA
  Species: H. sapiens (human)
  Entrez Gene: RAF1 (a.k.a. CMD1NN, CRAF, NS5, Raf-1, c-Raf)
  Promoter: hU6
  Cloning method: Unknown
  Sequencing primers: 5′ U6-F; 3′ pS2-R
Terms and licenses: Academic/Nonprofit Terms; Industry Terms: Not Available to Industry
Depositor comments: The gRNA was designed to target the following Genbank reference sequence(s): NM_002880.3. Note that this plasmid does NOT contain Cas9. It should be used in conjunction with lentiCas9-Blast (Addgene #52962) or otherwise with cell lines already expressing Cas9. Browse the full kinome gRNA library at http://www.addgene.org/pooled-library/broadgpp-human-kinome/ or visit http://www.broadinstitute.org/rnai/public/ for detailed protocols and information.
How to cite: RAF1 gRNA (BRDN0001145852) was a gift from John Doench & David Root (Addgene plasmid # 76707 ; http://n2t.net/addgene:76707 ; RRID:Addgene_76707)
