[The description below was written by a language model from this plasmid's Addgene catalogue record and pLannotate feature annotations shown in this document.]
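Description:
RAF1 gRNA (BRDN0001145852) is a third-generation lentiviral guide RNA plasmid built on the lentiGuide-Puro backbone and designed to direct Streptococcus pyogenes Cas9 to the human RAF1 gene (also known as CRAF or c-Raf). The assembled sequence is about 8.3 kb. It is maintained in E. coli through a high-copy ColE1/pUC-type origin with ampicillin resistance (β-lactamase). The backbone also carries an f1 origin, an SV40 origin and polyadenylation signal, and remnants of lac and T7/T3 cloning-vector sequence.

The lentiviral transfer cassette begins with an RSV promoter fused to a truncated HIV-1 5' LTR, which makes genomic RNA production Tat-independent. This is followed by the Ψ packaging signal with a partial gag region, the Rev response element for Rev-dependent nuclear export, and a cPPT/CTS element that aids nuclear import of the provirus. It ends in a ΔU3 self-inactivating 3' LTR.

Within this frame, a human U6 RNA polymerase III promoter drives the RAF1-targeting spacer joined to the SpCas9 gRNA scaffold. A separate EF-1α promoter, with its intron A, expresses puromycin N-acetyltransferase for selection of transduced mammalian cells, and a WPRE downstream enhances transcript expression.

The plasmid does not encode Cas9, so it is meant to be used together with a separate Cas9 vector or in cells that already express the nuclease. The guide belongs to a human kinome gRNA collection designed with optimized sgRNA rules, and the construct is suited to knockout of RAF1 in human cells after lentiviral delivery and puromycin selection.
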