Features (pLannotate 1.2.2; 29 found; start..end, strand, type, name):
     14..80      +  CDS            small t antigen (fragment): SV40 (simian virus 40) small t antigen
    106..317     +  promoter       EF-1α core promoter: core promoter for human elongation factor EF-1α
    318..1256    +  intron         EF-1α intron A: intron upstream of the start codon of human EF-1α
   1278..1877    +  CDS            PuroR (fragment): puromycin N-acetyltransferase; pac from Streptomyces; confers resistance to puromycin
   1893..2481    +  misc_feature   WPRE: woodchuck hepatitis virus posttranscriptional regulatory element
   2532..2551    +  misc_feature   cPPT/CTS (fragment): central polypurine tract and central termination sequence of HIV-1
   2553..2786    +  LTR            3' LTR (ΔU3): self-inactivating 3' long terminal repeat (LTR) from HIV-1
   2864..2985    +  polyA_signal   SV40 poly(A) signal: SV40 polyadenylation signal
   3025..3160    +  rep_origin     SV40 ori: SV40 origin of replication
   3181..3199    -  promoter       T7 promoter: promoter for bacteriophage T7 RNA polymerase
   3207..3362    +  CDS            lacZα (fragment): LacZα fragment of β-galactosidase; lacZ fragment
   3367..3795    +  rep_origin     f1 ori (sequence partly withheld): f1 bacteriophage origin of replication; arrow indicates direction of (+) strand synthesis
   3848..3952    +  promoter       AmpR promoter: bla
   3953..4813    +  CDS            AmpR: β-lactamase; bla; confers resistance to ampicillin, carbenicillin, and related antibiotics
   4984..5572    +  rep_origin     ori: high-copy-number ColE1/pMB1/pBR322/pUC origin of replication
   5755..5847    +  CDS            lacI (fragment): lac repressor; lacI; The lac repressor binds to the lac operator to inhibit transcription in E. coli. This inhibition can be relieved by adding lactose or isopropyl-β-D-thiogalactopyranoside (IPTG).
   5860..5881    +  protein_bind   CAP binding site: CAP binding activates transcription in the presence of cAMP. E. coli catabolite activator protein
   5896..5926    +  promoter       lac promoter: promoter for the E. coli lac operon
   5934..5950    +  protein_bind   lac operator: The lac repressor binds to the lac operator to inhibit transcription in E. coli. This inhibition can be relieved by adding lactose or isopropyl-β-D-thiogalactopyranoside (IPTG). lac repressor encoded by lacI
   5995..6013    +  promoter       T3 promoter: promoter for bacteriophage T3 RNA polymerase
   6041..6267    +  promoter       RSV promoter: Rous sarcoma virus enhancer/promoter
   6268..6448    +  LTR            5' LTR (truncated): truncated 5' long terminal repeat (LTR) from HIV-1
   6495..6620    +  misc_feature   HIV-1 Ψ: packaging signal of human immunodeficiency virus type 1
   6604..6967    +  CDS            HIV-1 gag (fragment): gag protein from human immunodeficiency virus 1; gag
   7113..7346    +  misc_feature   RRE: The Rev response element (RRE) of HIV-1 allows for Rev-dependent mRNA export from the nucleus to the cytoplasm.
   7723..7749    +  CDS            Rev (fragment): human immunodeficiency virus 1 (HIV-1) Rev protein; rev; enhances nuclear export of unspliced and incompletely spliced viral mRNAs
   7753..7993    +  promoter       U6 promoter: RNA polymerase III promoter for human U6 snRNA
   8023..8098    +  misc_RNA       gRNA scaffold: guide RNA scaffold for the Streptococcus pyogenes CRISPR/Cas9 system
   8154..8271    +  misc_feature   cPPT/CTS: central polypurine tract and central termination sequence of HIV-1
>Addgene plasmid #76707 | RAF1 gRNA (BRDN0001145852) | addgene full sequence | sequence record 186348 | Addgene Assembled Sequence
CCCGGGTGCAAAGATGGATAAAGTTTTAAACAGAGAGGAATCTTTGCAGCTAATGGACCTTCTAGGTCTT
GAAAGGAGTGGGAATTGGCTCCGGTGCCCGTCAGTGGGCAGAGCGCACATCGCCCACAGTCCCCGAGAAG
TTGGGGGGAGGGGTCGGCAATTGATCCGGTGCCTAGAGAAGGTGGCGCGGGGTAAACTGGGAAAGTGATG
TCGTGTACTGGCTCCGCCTTTTTCCCGAGGGTGGGGGAGAACCGTATATAAGTGCAGTAGTCGCCGTGAA
CGTTCTTTTTCGCAACGGGTTTGCCGCCAGAACACAGGTAAGTGCCGTGTGTGGTTCCCGCGGGCCTGGC
CTCTTTACGGGTTATGGCCCTTGCGTGCCTTGAATTACTTCCACCTGGCTGCAGTACGTGATTCTTGATC
CCGAGCTTCGGGTTGGAAGTGGGTGGGAGAGTTCGAGGCCTTGCGCTTAAGGAGCCCCTTCGCCTCGTGC
TTGAGTTGAGGCCTGGCCTGGGCGCTGGGGCCGCCGCGTGCGAATCTGGTGGCACCTTCGCGCCTGTCTC
GCTGCTTTCGATAAGTCTCTAGCCATTTAAAATTTTTGATGACCTGCTGCGACGCTTTTTTTCTGGCAAG
ATAGTCTTGTAAATGCGGGCCAAGATCTGCACACTGGTATTTCGGTTTTTGGGGCCGCGGGCGGCGACGG
GGCCCGTGCGTCCCAGCGCACATGTTCGGCGAGGCGGGGCCTGCGAGCGCGGCCACCGAGAATCGGACGG
GGGTAGTCTCAAGCTGGCCGGCCTGCTCTGGTGCCTGGCCTCGCGCCGCCGTGTATCGCCCCGCCCTGGG
CGGCAAGGCTGGCCCGGTCGGCACCAGTTGCGTGAGCGGAAAGATGGCCGCTTCCCGGCCCTGCTGCAGG
GAGCTCAAAATGGAGGACGCGGCGCTCGGGAGAGCGGGCGGGTGAGTCACCCACACAAAGGAAAAGGGCC
TTTCCGTCCTCAGCCGTCGCTTCATGTGACTCCACGGAGTACCGGGCGCCGTCCAGGCACCTCGATTAGT
TCTCGAGCTTTTGGAGTACGTCGTCTTTAGGTTGGGGGGAGGGGTTTTATGCGATGGAGTTTCCCCACAC
TGAGTGGGTGGAGACTGAAGTTAGGCCAGCTTGGCACTTGATGTAATTCTCCTTGGAATTTGCCCTTTTT
GAGTTTGGATCTTGGTTCATTCTCAAGCCTCAGACAGTGGTTCAAAGTTTTTTTCTTCCATTTCAGGTGT
CGTGACGTACGGCCACCATGACCGAGTACAAGCCCACGGTGCGCCTCGCCACCCGCGACGACGTCCCCAG
GGCCGTACGCACCCTCGCCGCCGCGTTCGCCGACTACCCCGCCACGCGCCACACCGTCGATCCGGACCGC
CACATCGAGCGGGTCACCGAGCTGCAAGAACTCTTCCTCACGCGCGTCGGGCTCGACATCGGCAAGGTGT
GGGTCGCGGACGACGGCGCCGCCGTGGCGGTCTGGACCACGCCGGAGAGCGTCGAAGCGGGGGCGGTGTT
CGCCGAGATCGGCCCGCGCATGGCCGAGTTGAGCGGTTCCCGGCTGGCCGCGCAGCAACAGATGGAAGGC
CTCCTGGCGCCGCACCGGCCCAAGGAGCCCGCGTGGTTCCTGGCCACCGTCGGAGTCTCGCCCGACCACC
AGGGCAAGGGTCTGGGCAGCGCCGTCGTGCTCCCCGGAGTGGAGGCGGCCGAGCGCGCCGGGGTGCCCGC
CTTCCTGGAGACCTCCGCGCCCCGCAACCTCCCCTTCTACGAGCGGCTCGGCTTCACCGTCACCGCCGAC
GTCGAGGTGCCCGAAGGACCGCGCACCTGGTGCATGACCCGCAAGCCCGGTGCCTGAACGCGTTAAGTCG
ACAATCAACCTCTGGATTACAAAATTTGTGAAAGATTGACTGGTATTCTTAACTATGTTGCTCCTTTTAC
GCTATGTGGATACGCTGCTTTAATGCCTTTGTATCATGCTATTGCTTCCCGTATGGCTTTCATTTTCTCC
TCCTTGTATAAATCCTGGTTGCTGTCTCTTTATGAGGAGTTGTGGCCCGTTGTCAGGCAACGTGGCGTGG
TGTGCACTGTGTTTGCTGACGCAACCCCCACTGGTTGGGGCATTGCCACCACCTGTCAGCTCCTTTCCGG
GACTTTCGCTTTCCCCCTCCCTATTGCCACGGCGGAACTCATCGCCGCCTGCCTTGCCCGCTGCTGGACA
GGGGCTCGGCTGTTGGGCACTGACAATTCCGTGGTGTTGTCGGGGAAATCATCGTCCTTTCCTTGGCTGC
TCGCCTGTGTTGCCACCTGGATTCTGCGCGGGACGTCCTTCTGCTACGTCCCTTCGGCCCTCAATCCAGC
GGACCTTCCTTCCCGCGGCCTGCTGCCGGCTCTGCGGCCTCTTCCGCGTCTTCGCCTTCGCCCTCAGACG
AGTCGGATCTCCCTTTGGGCCGCCTCCCCGCGTCGACTTTAAGACCAATGACTTACAAGGCAGCTGTAGA
TCTTAGCCACTTTTTAAAAGAAAAGGGGGGACTGGAAGGGCTAATTCACTCCCAACGAAGACAAGATCTG
CTTTTTGCTTGTACTGGGTCTCTCTGGTTAGACCAGATCTGAGCCTGGGAGCTCTCTGGCTAACTAGGGA
ACCCACTGCTTAAGCCTCAATAAAGCTTGCCTTGAGTGCTTCAAGTAGTGTGTGCCCGTCTGTTGTGTGA
CTCTGGTAACTAGAGATCCCTCAGACCCTTTTAGTCAGTGTGGAAAATCTCTAGCAGTACGTATAGTAGT
TCATGTCATCTTATTATTCAGTATTTATAACTTGCAAAGAAATGAATATCAGAGAGTGAGAGGAACTTGT
TTATTGCAGCTTATAATGGTTACAAATAAAGCAATAGCATCACAAATTTCACAAATAAAGCATTTTTTTC
ACTGCATTCTAGTTGTGGTTTGTCCAAACTCATCAATGTATCTTATCATGTCTGGCTCTAGCTATCCCGC
CCCTAACTCCGCCCATCCCGCCCCTAACTCCGCCCAGTTCCGCCCATTCTCCGCCCCATGGCTGACTAAT
TTTTTTTATTTATGCAGAGGCCGAGGCCGCCTCGGCCTCTGAGCTATTCCAGAAGTAGTGAGGAGGCTTT
TTTGGAGGCCTAGGGACGTACCCAATTCGCCCTATAGTGAGTCGTATTACGCGCGCTCACTGGCCGTCGT
TTTACAACGTCGTGACTGGGAAAACCCTGGCGTTACCCAACTTAATCGCCTTGCAGCACATCCCCCTTTC
GCCAGCTGGCGTAATAGCGAAGAGGCCCGCACCGATCGCCCTTCCCAACAGTTGCGCAGCCTGAATGGCG
AATGGG
[124 nt withheld, positions 3367-3490]
C
[91 nt withheld, positions 3492-3582]
A
[49 nt withheld, positions 3584-3632]
CCTTTGACGTTGGAGTCCACGTTCTTT
[37 nt withheld, positions 3660-3696]
ACCCTATCTCGGTCTATTCTTTTGATTTATAAGGGATTTTGCCGATTTCGGCCTATTGGTTAAAAAATGA
GCTGATTTAACAAAAATTTAACGCGAATTTTAACAAAATATTAACGCTTACAATTTAGGTGGCACTTTTC
GGGGAAATGTGCGCGGAACCCCTATTTGTTTATTTTTCTAAATACATTCAAATATGTATCCGCTCATGAG
ACAATAACCCTGATAAATGCTTCAATAATATTGAAAAAGGAAGAGTATGAGTATTCAACATTTCCGTGTC
GCCCTTATTCCCTTTTTTGCGGCATTTTGCCTTCCTGTTTTTGCTCACCCAGAAACGCTGGTGAAAGTAA
AAGATGCTGAAGATCAGTTGGGTGCACGAGTGGGTTACATCGAACTGGATCTCAACAGCGGTAAGATCCT
TGAGAGTTTTCGCCCCGAAGAACGTTTTCCAATGATGAGCACTTTTAAAGTTCTGCTATGTGGCGCGGTA
TTATCCCGTATTGACGCCGGGCAAGAGCAACTCGGTCGCCGCATACACTATTCTCAGAATGACTTGGTTG
AGTACTCACCAGTCACAGAAAAGCATCTTACGGATGGCATGACAGTAAGAGAATTATGCAGTGCTGCCAT
AACCATGAGTGATAACACTGCGGCCAACTTACTTCTGACAACGATCGGAGGACCGAAGGAGCTAACCGCT
TTTTTGCACAACATGGGGGATCATGTAACTCGCCTTGATCGTTGGGAACCGGAGCTGAATGAAGCCATAC
CAAACGACGAGCGTGACACCACGATGCCTGTAGCAATGGCAACAACGTTGCGCAAACTATTAACTGGCGA
ACTACTTACTCTAGCTTCCCGGCAACAATTAATAGACTGGATGGAGGCGGATAAAGTTGCAGGACCACTT
CTGCGCTCGGCCCTTCCGGCTGGCTGGTTTATTGCTGATAAATCTGGAGCCGGTGAGCGTGGGTCTCGCG
GTATCATTGCAGCACTGGGGCCAGATGGTAAGCCCTCCCGTATCGTAGTTATCTACACGACGGGGAGTCA
GGCAACTATGGATGAACGAAATAGACAGATCGCTGAGATAGGTGCCTCACTGATTAAGCATTGGTAACTG
TCAGACCAAGTTTACTCATATATACTTTAGATTGATTTAAAACTTCATTTTTAATTTAAAAGGATCTAGG
TGAAGATCCTTTTTGATAATCTCATGACCAAAATCCCTTAACGTGAGTTTTCGTTCCACTGAGCGTCAGA
CCCCGTAGAAAAGATCAAAGGATCTTCTTGAGATCCTTTTTTTCTGCGCGTAATCTGCTGCTTGCAAACA
AAAAAACCACCGCTACCAGCGGTGGTTTGTTTGCCGGATCAAGAGCTACCAACTCTTTTTCCGAAGGTAA
CTGGCTTCAGCAGAGCGCAGATACCAAATACTGTTCTTCTAGTGTAGCCGTAGTTAGGCCACCACTTCAA
GAACTCTGTAGCACCGCCTACATACCTCGCTCTGCTAATCCTGTTACCAGTGGCTGCTGCCAGTGGCGAT
AAGTCGTGTCTTACCGGGTTGGACTCAAGACGATAGTTACCGGATAAGGCGCAGCGGTCGGGCTGAACGG
GGGGTTCGTGCACACAGCCCAGCTTGGAGCGAACGACCTACACCGAACTGAGATACCTACAGCGTGAGCT
ATGAGAAAGCGCCACGCTTCCCGAAGGGAGAAAGGCGGACAGGTATCCGGTAAGCGGCAGGGTCGGAACA
GGAGAGCGCACGAGGGAGCTTCCAGGGGGAAACGCCTGGTATCTTTATAGTCCTGTCGGGTTTCGCCACC
TCTGACTTGAGCGTCGATTTTTGTGATGCTCGTCAGGGGGGCGGAGCCTATGGAAAAACGCCAGCAACGC
GGCCTTTTTACGGTTCCTGGCCTTTTGCTGGCCTTTTGCTCACATGTTCTTTCCTGCGTTATCCCCTGAT
TCTGTGGATAACCGTATTACCGCCTTTGAGTGAGCTGATACCGCTCGCCGCAGCCGAACGACCGAGCGCA
GCGAGTCAGTGAGCGAGGAAGCGGAAGAGCGCCCAATACGCAAACCGCCTCTCCCCGCGCGTTGGCCGAT
TCATTAATGCAGCTGGCACGACAGGTTTCCCGACTGGAAAGCGGGCAGTGAGCGCAACGCAATTAATGTG
AGTTAGCTCACTCATTAGGCACCCCAGGCTTTACACTTTATGCTTCCGGCTCGTATGTTGTGTGGAATTG
TGAGCGGATAACAATTTCACACAGGAAACAGCTATGACCATGATTACGCCAAGCGCGCAATTAACCCTCA
CTAAAGGGAACAAAAGCTGGAGCTGCAAGCTTAATGTAGTCTTATGCAATACTCTTGTAGTCTTGCAACA
TGGTAACGATGAGTTAGCAACATGCCTTACAAGGAGAGAAAAAGCACCGTGCATGCCGATTGGTGGAAGT
AAGGTGGTACGATCGTGCCTTATTAGGAAGGCAACAGACGGGTCTGACATGGATTGGACGAACCACTGAA
TTGCCGCATTGCAGAGATATTGTATTTAAGTGCCTAGCTCGATACATAAACGGGTCTCTCTGGTTAGACC
AGATCTGAGCCTGGGAGCTCTCTGGCTAACTAGGGAACCCACTGCTTAAGCCTCAATAAAGCTTGCCTTG
AGTGCTTCAAGTAGTGTGTGCCCGTCTGTTGTGTGACTCTGGTAACTAGAGATCCCTCAGACCCTTTTAG
TCAGTGTGGAAAATCTCTAGCAGTGGCGCCCGAACAGGGACTTGAAAGCGAAAGGGAAACCAGAGGAGCT
CTCTCGACGCAGGACTCGGCTTGCTGAAGCGCGCACGGCAAGAGGCGAGGGGCGGCGACTGGTGAGTACG
CCAAAAATTTTGACTAGCGGAGGCTAGAAGGAGAGAGATGGGTGCGAGAGCGTCAGTATTAAGCGGGGGA
GAATTAGATCGCGATGGGAAAAAATTCGGTTAAGGCCAGGGGGAAAGAAAAAATATAAATTAAAACATAT
AGTATGGGCAAGCAGGGAGCTAGAACGATTCGCAGTTAATCCTGGCCTGTTAGAAACATCAGAAGGCTGT
AGACAAATACTGGGACAGCTACAACCATCCCTTCAGACAGGATCAGAAGAACTTAGATCATTATATAATA
CAGTAGCAACCCTCTATTGTGTGCATCAAAGGATAGAGATAAAAGACACCAAGGAAGCTTTAGACAAGAT
AGAGGAAGAGCAAAACAAAAGTAAGACCACCGCACAGCAAGCGGCCGCTGATCTTCAGACCTGGAGGAGG
AGATATGAGGGACAATTGGAGAAGTGAATTATATAAATATAAAGTAGTAAAAATTGAACCATTAGGAGTA
GCACCCACCAAGGCAAAGAGAAGAGTGGTGCAGAGAGAAAAAAGAGCAGTGGGAATAGGAGCTTTGTTCC
TTGGGTTCTTGGGAGCAGCAGGAAGCACTATGGGCGCAGCGTCAATGACGCTGACGGTACAGGCCAGACA
ATTATTGTCTGGTATAGTGCAGCAGCAGAACAATTTGCTGAGGGCTATTGAGGCGCAACAGCATCTGTTG
CAACTCACAGTCTGGGGCATCAAGCAGCTCCAGGCAAGAATCCTGGCTGTGGAAAGATACCTAAAGGATC
AACAGCTCCTGGGGATTTGGGGTTGCTCTGGAAAACTCATTTGCACCACTGCTGTGCCTTGGAATGCTAG
TTGGAGTAATAAATCTCTGGAACAGATTTGGAATCACACGACCTGGATGGAGTGGGACAGAGAAATTAAC
AATTACACAAGCTTAATACACTCCTTAATTGAAGAATCGCAAAACCAGCAAGAAAAGAATGAACAAGAAT
TATTGGAATTAGATAAATGGGCAAGTTTGTGGAATTGGTTTAACATAACAAATTGGCTGTGGTATATAAA
ATTATTCATAATGATAGTAGGAGGCTTGGTAGGTTTAAGAATAGTTTTTGCTGTACTTTCTATAGTGAAT
AGAGTTAGGCAGGGATATTCACCATTATCGTTTCAGACCCACCTCCCAACCCCGAGGGGACCCAGAGAGG
GCCTATTTCCCATGATTCCTTCATATTTGCATATACGATACAAGGCTGTTAGAGAGATAATTAGAATTAA
TTTGACTGTAAACACAAAGATATTAGTACAAAATACGTGACGTAGAAAGTAATAATTTCTTGGGTAGTTT
GCAGTTTTAAAATTATGTTTTAAAATGGACTATCATATGCTTACCGTAACTTGAAAGTATTTCGATTTCT
TGGCTTTATATATCTTGTGGAAAGGACGAAACACCGAGACTTCTCCACGAACACAAGTTTTAGAGCTAGA
AATAGCAAGTTAAAATAAGGCTAGTCCGTTATCAACTTGAAAAAGTGGCACCGAGTCGGTGCTTTTTTAA
GCTTGGCGTAACTAGATCTTGAGACAAATGGCAGTATTCATCCACAATTTTAAAAGAAAAGGGGGGATTG
GGGGGTACAGTGCAGGGGAAAGAATAGTAGACATAATAGCAACAGACATACAAACTAAAGAATTACAAAA
ACAAATTACAAAAATTCAAAATTTTCGGGTTTATTACAGGGACAGCAGAGATCCACTTTGGCGCCGGCTC
GAGGGGG
