>Addgene plasmid #76707 | RAF1 gRNA (BRDN0001145852) | depositor partial sequence | sequence record 144167 | Target Sequence
AGACTTCTCCACGAACACAA
