>Addgene plasmid #76707 | RAF1 gRNA (BRDN0001145852) | addgene partial sequence | sequence record 186347 | hU6-F
GACGTAGAAAGTAATAATTTCTTGGGTAGTTTGCAGTTTTAAAATTATGTTTTAAAATGGACTATCATAT
GCTTACCGTAACTTGAAAGTATTTCGATTTCTTGGCTTTATATATCTTGTGGAAAGGACGAAACACCGAG
ACTTCTCCACGAACACAAGTTTTAGAGCTAGAAATAGCAAGTTAAAATAAGGCTAGTCCGTTATCAACTT
GAAAAAGTGGCACCGAGTCGGTGCTTTTTTAAGCTTGGCGTAACTAGATCTTGAGACAAATGGCAGTATT
CATCCACAATTTTAAAAGAAAAGGGGGGATTGGGGGGTACAGTGCAGGGGAAAGAATAGTAGACATAATA
GCAACAGACATACAAACTAAAGAATTACAAAAACAAATTACAAAAATTCAAAATTTTCGGGTTTATTACA
GGGACAGCAGAGATCCACTTTGGCGCCGGCTCGAGGGGGCCCGGGTGCAAAGATGGATAAAGTTTTAAAC
AGAGAGGAATCTTTGCAGCTAATGGACCTTCTAGGTCTTGAAAGGAGTGGGAATTGGCTCCGGTGCCCGT
CAGTGGGCAG
